Addgene plasmid #18401: T4 Lysozyme L84A WT*
Depositing lab: Brian Matthews. Depositing organization: University of Oregon.
Backbone
  Vector backbone: pHS1403
  Backbone size w/o insert (bp): 5000
  Vector type: Bacterial Expression
Growth in bacteria
  Bacterial resistance: Ampicillin, 100 μg/mL
  Growth temperature: 37°C
  Growth strain: DH5alpha
  Copy number: High Copy
Gene/Insert
  Gene/Insert name: T4 Lysozyme (alt name: JX13 TA)
  Species: Bacteriophage T4
  Insert size (bp): 600
  Mutation: L84A WT*
  GenBank ID: NP_049736
  Entrez Gene: e (a.k.a. T4p123)
  Cloning method: Restriction Enzyme; 5′ cloning site BamHI (not destroyed); 3′ cloning site HindIII (not destroyed)
  Sequencing primers: 5′ na; 3′ GGCGTATCACGAGGCCC
Terms and licenses: Academic/Nonprofit Terms; Industry Terms: Not Available to Industry
Depositor comments: The BamHI site is 27 bp from the ATG and the HindIII site is 115 bp from the stop.
How to cite: T4 Lysozyme L84A WT* was a gift from Brian Matthews (Addgene plasmid # 18401 ; http://n2t.net/addgene:18401 ; RRID:Addgene_18401)
