[The description below was written by a language model from this plasmid's Addgene catalogue record.]
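Description:
T4 Lysozyme L84A WT* is a bacterial expression plasmid built on the pHS1403 backbone (about 5 kb without insert) that carries a mutant form of the bacteriophage T4 lysozyme gene (gene e). It is maintained in E. coli as a high-copy plasmid under ampicillin selection. The record does not name the origin of replication or the promoter that drives expression, and no feature table is provided, so the regulatory architecture of the backbone cannot be described from the available information.

The insert is roughly 600 bp and was placed between BamHI and HindIII sites, both of which remain intact, so the cassette can be excised or exchanged. According to the depositor's notes, the BamHI site lies 27 bp from the start codon and the HindIII site 115 bp from the stop codon, meaning the fragment includes short flanking untranslated stretches on either side of the coding region. The encoded protein carries the substitution L84A, replacing leucine 84 with alanine, in the "WT*" background. The record does not define WT*, though in the T4 lysozyme literature this designation generally refers to the cysteine-free pseudo-wild-type protein used as a reference background for engineered mutants. No fusion tags or reporters are recorded.

The intended use is not stated explicitly. A large-to-small substitution of this kind is characteristic of the T4 lysozyme mutant series used to produce recombinant protein in bacteria for studies of protein stability, folding and structure, and this plasmid would plausibly serve that purpose.
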