>Addgene plasmid #18401 | T4 Lysozyme L84A WT* | addgene partial sequence | sequence record 24187 | 3primeUP
GCTANGAAAAAGCCCGCTCATTAGGCGGGCTCAGATCTGCTCATGTTTGACAGCTTATCATCGATAAGCT
TCGGCAATAAATTCTTGATATGTTTTCATATGTTTCCTTTAAATATTTTAATTAGTAATTGTCTATTCAA
GTAATTGTGAATATACTATCACAATTCCAAGAGAAAGTAAACAGCTTTATAGATTTTTATACGCGTCCCA
AGTGCCAGTTCTAAACGTTGTAATGACTCGTTTTGCGCGATTAGGTGTTTGATTATACCATCTACTTTTA
GCTAAGTTAACTGCTGCTTCATCCCAGCGTTTTTGTTGAAGCATACGTAAAGAGTTAGTAAATCCTGCCA
CACCGGTTTCTCCCATTTGGAAAACCATATTAATCAATGCAGCGCGACGAACCGCATCAAGAGAATCATA
AACCGGTTTTGCTTTAGCATTTCTCAGAATTCCGCGAACAGCAGCATCAACATCCTGATTAAAGAGTTTT
TCAGCCTCATCTTTTGTAATTACACCATTAGTATTACGCCCAATAGCTTTATCTAATTCAGATTTAGCAG
CATTAAGTGATGGACTTTTTGTAAGCAAATGACCGATGCCAATAGTGTAATAGCCTTCTGTGTCTTTATA
GATTTTAAGTCTAAGACCTTCATCTATACGTAACATTTCAAATATATTCATAATACCTCCTAAGCATCGA
TGGATCCTGTTTCCTGTGTGAAATTGTTATCCGCTCACAATTCCACACATTA
